Addgene plasmid #55133: mCherry-SiT-N-15
Purpose: Localization: Golgi TGN, Excitation: 587, Emission: 610
Depositing lab: Michael Davidson. Depositing organization: Florida State University, Tallahassee.
Backbone
  Vector backbone: mCherry-N1
  Backbone size w/o insert (bp): 4750
  Vector type: Mammalian Expression
  Selectable markers: Neomycin (select with G418)
Growth in bacteria
  Bacterial resistance: Kanamycin, 50 μg/mL
  Growth temperature: 37°C
  Growth strain: DH5alpha
  Copy number: High Copy
Gene/Insert
  Gene/Insert name: SiT (alt name: NM_173216.2)
  Species: H. sapiens (human)
  Mutation: aa 1-45 of SiT
  Entrez Gene: ST6GAL1 (a.k.a. CDw75, SIAT1, ST6GalI, ST6N)
  Promoter: CMV
  Tag / fusion protein: mCherry (C terminal on backbone)
  Cloning method: Unknown
  Sequencing primers: 5′ CMV-F; 3′ SV40pA-R
Terms and licenses: Academic/Nonprofit Terms; Industry Terms: Not Available to Industry
Depositor comments: . Excitation = 587; Emission = 610
How to cite: mCherry-SiT-N-15 was a gift from Michael Davidson (Addgene plasmid # 55133 ; http://n2t.net/addgene:55133 ; RRID:Addgene_55133)
