[The description below was written by a language model from this plasmid's Addgene catalogue record.]
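Description:
mCherry-SiT-N-15 is a mammalian expression plasmid built on the mCherry-N1 backbone (about 4.75 kb without the insert) that produces a red fluorescent marker for the Golgi apparatus, specifically the trans-Golgi network. It is maintained in E. coli as a high-copy plasmid under kanamycin selection, and it carries a neomycin resistance marker so that transfected mammalian cells can be selected with G418. No feature table accompanies the record, so details such as the origins of replication and the exact polyadenylation signal are not explicitly listed, although the 3′ sequencing primer points to an SV40 polyA region downstream of the cassette.

The insert is a fragment of human ST6GAL1 (beta-galactoside alpha-2,6-sialyltransferase 1, abbreviated SiT) encoding only amino acids 1–45. In general, this N-terminal portion of the type II membrane enzyme contains the short cytoplasmic tail, the transmembrane signal-anchor and part of the stem region, which are sufficient for Golgi retention without the catalytic domain. The fragment is placed upstream of mCherry, so that the fluorescent protein is fused to its C terminus, and the fusion is driven by the strong constitutive CMV promoter. The "N-15" in the name likely denotes the N1-type fusion orientation and linker length, but the record does not state this.

The construct is used for transient or stable transfection to label the Golgi/TGN in live or fixed cells by fluorescence microscopy, with mCherry excitation at 587 nm and emission at 610 nm. This makes it suitable for colocalization and trafficking studies alongside green or other spectrally distinct reporters.
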