>Addgene plasmid #55133 | mCherry-SiT-N-15 | depositor partial sequence | sequence record 85500 | insert sequence
ACGTCAGATCCGCTAGCGCTACCGGACTCAGATCTCGAGCTCGCCACCATGATTCACACCAACCTGAAGA
AAAAGTTCAGCTGCTGCGTCCTGGTCTTTCTTCTGTTTGCAGTCATCTGTGTGTGGAAGGAAAAGAAGAA
AGGGAGTTACTATGATTCCTTTAAATTGCAAACCAAGGAATTCCTGCAGTCGACGGTACCGCGGGCCCGG
GATCCACCGGTCGCCACCATGGTGAGCAAGGGCGAGGAGGATAACATGGCCATCATCAAGGAGTTCATGC
GCTTCAAGGTGCACATGGAGGGCTCCGTGAACGGCCACGAGTTCGAGATCGAGGGCGAGGGCGAGGGCCG
CCCCTACGAGGGCACCCAGACCGCCAAGCTGAAGGTGACCAAGGGTGGCCCCCTGCCCTTCGCCTGGGAC
ATCCTGTCCCCTCAGTTCATGTACGGCTCCAAGGCCTACGTGAAGCACCCCGCCGACATCCCCGACTACT
TGAAGCTGTCCTTCCCCGAGGGCTTCAAGTGGGAGCGCGTGATGAACTTCGAGGACGGCGGCGTGGTGAC
CGTGACCCAGGACTCCTCCCTGCAGGACGGCGAGTTCATCTACAAGGTGAAGCTGCGCGGCACCAACTTC
CCCTCCGACGGCCCCGTAATGCAGAAGAAGACCATGGGCTGGGAGGCCTCCTCCGAGCGGATGTACCCCG
AGGACGGCGCCCTGAAGGGCGAGATCAAGCAGAGGCTGAAGCTGAAGGACGGCGGCCACTACGACGCTGA
GGTCAAGACCACCTACAAGGCCAAGAAGCCCGTGCAGCTGCCCGGCGCCTACAACGTCAACATCAAGTTG
GACATCACCTCCCACAACGAGGACTACACCATCGTGGAACAGTACGAACGCGCCGAGGGCCGCCACTCCA
CCGGCGGCATGGACGAGCTGTACAAGTAAAGCGGCCGCGACTCTAGATCATAATCAGCCATACCACATTT
