>Addgene plasmid #55133 | mCherry-SiT-N-15 | addgene partial sequence | sequence record 97795 | CMV-F 5'-CGCAAATGGGCGGTAGGCGTG-3'
GTGAACCGTCAGATCCGCTAGCGCTACCGGACTCAGATCTCGAGCTCGCCACCATGATTCACACCAACCT
GAAGAAAAAGTTCAGCTGCTGCGTCCTGGTCTTTCTTCTGTTTGCAGTCATCTGTGTGTGGAAGGAAAAG
AAGAAAGGGAGTTACTATGATTCCTTTAAATTGCAAACCAAGGAATTCCTGCAGTCGACGGTACCGCGGG
CCCGGGATCCACCGGTCGCCACCATGGTGAGCAAGGGCGAGGAGGATAACATGGCCATCATCAAGGAGTT
CATGCGCTTCAAGGTGCACATGGAGGGCTCCGTGAACGGCCACGAGTTCGAGATCGAGGGCGAGGGCGAG
GGCCGCCCCTACGAGGGCACCCAGACCGCCAAGCTGAAGGTGACCAAGGGTGGCCCCCTGCCCTTCGCCT
GGGACATCCTGTCCCCTCAGTTCATGTACGGCTCCAAGGCCTACGTGAAGCACCCCGCCGACATCCCCGA
CTACTTGAAGCTGTCCTTCCCCGAGGGCTTCAAGTGGGAGCGCGTGATGAACTTCGAGGACGGCGGCGTG
GTGACCGTGACCCAGGACTCCTCCCTGCAGGACGGCGAGTTCATCTACAAGGTGAAGCTGCGCGGCACCA
ACTTCCCCTCCGACGGCCCCGTAATGCAGAAGAAGACCATGGGCTGGGAGGCCTCCTCCGAGCGGATGTA
CCCCGAGGACGGCGCCCTGAAGGGCGAGATCAAGCAGAGGCTGAAGCTGAAGGACGGCGGCCACTACGAC
GCTGAGGTCAAGACCACCTACAAGGCCAAGAAGCCCGTGCAGCTGCCCGGCGCCTACAACGTCAACATCA
AGTTGGACATCACCTCCCACAACGAGGACTACACCATCGTGGAACAGTACGAACGCGCCGAGG
